Addgene plasmid #142106: TFORF2487
Purpose: Lentiviral vector for overexpressing transcription factor ORFs with unique 24-bp barcodes. Barcodes facilitate identification of transcription factors in pooled screens.
Depositing lab: Feng Zhang. Depositing organization: Broad Institute. Publication: A transcription factor atlas of directed differentiation. Joung J, Ma S, Tay T, Geiger-Schuller KR, Kirchgatterer PC, Verdine VK, Guo B, Arias-Garcia MA, Allen WE, Singh A, Kuksenko O, Abudayyeh OO, Gootenberg JS, Fu Z, Macrae RK, Buenrostro JD, Regev A, Zhang F. Cell. 2023 Jan 5;186(1):209-229.e26. doi: 10.1016/j.cell.2022.11.026. PubMed 36608654.
Backbone
  Vector backbone: pLX_TRC317
  Backbone manufacturer: Broad Institute Genetic Perturbation Platform
  Backbone size w/o insert (bp): 8264
  Vector type: Mammalian Expression, Lentiviral
  Selectable markers: Puromycin
Growth in bacteria
  Bacterial resistance: Ampicillin, 100 μg/mL
  Growth temperature: 37°C
  Growth strain: NEB Stable
  Copy number: High Copy
Gene/Insert
  Gene/Insert name: ZBTB10
  Species: H. sapiens (human)
  Insert size (bp): 1841
  Entrez Gene: ZBTB10 (a.k.a. RINZF)
  Promoter: EF1a
  Cloning method: Unknown
  Sequencing primers: 5′ GGGTGGAGACTGAAGTTAGGCCAG; 3′ CACATAGCGTAAAAGGAGCAACATAG
Terms and licenses: Academic/Nonprofit Terms; Industry Terms: Not Available to Industry
Depositor comments: NM_001277145,ENST00000379091 . The transcription factor ORF portion of this plasmid was synthesized by Genewiz. Please test multiple small colonies in case of plasmid recombination. To make this collection available in a timely manner, a portion of this collection was not fully sequenced by Addgene. If an Addgene verified full plasmid sequence is not available, please contact us prior to placing an order to request the full sequence.
How to cite: TFORF2487 was a gift from Feng Zhang (Addgene plasmid # 142106 ; http://n2t.net/addgene:142106 ; RRID:Addgene_142106)
