[The description below was written by a language model from this plasmid's Addgene catalogue record and pLannotate feature annotations shown in this document.]
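Description:
TFORF2487 is a third-generation-style, self-inactivating lentiviral expression plasmid built on the pLX_TRC317 backbone and carrying the human transcription factor ZBTB10 (also known as RINZF). It belongs to a large barcoded collection of transcription factor ORFs, in which each construct carries a unique 24-bp barcode so that the factor can be identified by sequencing in pooled overexpression screens. The feature table does not annotate the barcode. The short "U6 promoter" fragment called just downstream of the ORF may be part of a barcode or priming region rather than a working Pol III promoter, but the record does not say so. In bacteria the plasmid is maintained through a high-copy ColE1/pUC origin with ampicillin resistance, and an f1 origin and lac/T7/T3 remnants are also present. The depositor notes a risk of recombination, which is typical of LTR-containing plasmids.

The viral genome is transcribed from an RSV promoter fused to a truncated HIV-1 5' LTR. This is followed by the Ψ packaging signal with a partial gag sequence, the RRE for Rev-dependent nuclear export, and a cPPT/CTS. An SV40 early promoter drives the puromycin resistance gene for selection of transduced mammalian cells. Downstream, the strong constitutive EF-1α promoter drives the ZBTB10 ORF, which was synthesized to match a specific reference transcript isoform. A WPRE after the ORF enhances transcript stability and expression, and the ΔU3 3' LTR inactivates the viral promoter after integration. An SV40 polyadenylation signal lies beyond the LTR. The construct is intended for stable ZBTB10 overexpression, for example in directed differentiation screens of transcription factors.
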