Features (pLannotate 1.2.2; 31 found; start..end, strand, type, name):
      5..231     +  promoter       RSV promoter: Rous sarcoma virus enhancer/promoter
    232..412     +  LTR            5' LTR (truncated): truncated 5' long terminal repeat (LTR) from HIV-1
    459..584     +  misc_feature   HIV-1 Ψ: packaging signal of human immunodeficiency virus type 1
    568..931     +  CDS            HIV-1 gag (fragment): gag protein from human immunodeficiency virus 1; gag
   1077..1310    +  misc_feature   RRE: The Rev response element (RRE) of HIV-1 allows for Rev-dependent mRNA export from the nucleus to the cytoplasm.
   1687..1713    +  CDS            Rev (fragment): human immunodeficiency virus 1 (HIV-1) Rev protein; rev; enhances nuclear export of unspliced and incompletely spliced viral mRNAs
   1720..1743    +  promoter       SV40 promoter (fragment): SV40 early promoter
   1744..1815    +  promoter       SV40 promoter (fragment): SV40 enhancer and early promoter
   1839..1974    +  rep_origin     SV40 ori: SV40 origin of replication
   2020..2616    +  CDS            PuroR (fragment): puromycin N-acetyltransferase; pac from Streptomyces; confers resistance to puromycin
   2665..2782    +  misc_feature   cPPT/CTS: central polypurine tract and central termination sequence of HIV-1
   2847..2913    +  CDS            small t antigen (fragment): SV40 (simian virus 40) small t antigen
   2920..4098    +  promoter       EF-1α promoter: strong constitutive promoter for human elongation factor EF-1α
   4205..5851    +  CDS            ZBTB10 (fragment): ZBT10_HUMAN - Also known as RINZF, RINZFC. Experimental evidence at protein level: Swiss-Prot protein existence level 1. May be involved in transcriptional regulation. From Homo sapiens (Human).
   5867..5920    +  promoter       U6 promoter (fragment): RNA polymerase III promoter for human U6 snRNA
   5962..6550    +  misc_feature   WPRE: woodchuck hepatitis virus posttranscriptional regulatory element
   6601..6620    +  misc_feature   cPPT/CTS (fragment): central polypurine tract and central termination sequence of HIV-1
   6622..6855    +  LTR            3' LTR (ΔU3): self-inactivating 3' long terminal repeat (LTR) from HIV-1
   6933..7054    +  polyA_signal   SV40 poly(A) signal: SV40 polyadenylation signal
   7094..7229    +  rep_origin     SV40 ori: SV40 origin of replication
   7250..7268    -  promoter       T7 promoter: promoter for bacteriophage T7 RNA polymerase
   7276..7431    +  CDS            lacZα (fragment): LacZα fragment of β-galactosidase; lacZ fragment
   7436..7864    +  rep_origin     f1 ori (sequence partly withheld): f1 bacteriophage origin of replication; arrow indicates direction of (+) strand synthesis
   7917..8021    +  promoter       AmpR promoter: bla
   8022..8882    +  CDS            AmpR: β-lactamase; bla; confers resistance to ampicillin, carbenicillin, and related antibiotics
   9053..9641    +  rep_origin     ori: high-copy-number ColE1/pMB1/pBR322/pUC origin of replication
   9824..9916    +  CDS            lacI (fragment): lac repressor; lacI; The lac repressor binds to the lac operator to inhibit transcription in E. coli. This inhibition can be relieved by adding lactose or isopropyl-β-D-thiogalactopyranoside (IPTG).
   9929..9950    +  protein_bind   CAP binding site: CAP binding activates transcription in the presence of cAMP. E. coli catabolite activator protein
   9965..9995    +  promoter       lac promoter: promoter for the E. coli lac operon
  10003..10019   +  protein_bind   lac operator: The lac repressor binds to the lac operator to inhibit transcription in E. coli. This inhibition can be relieved by adding lactose or isopropyl-β-D-thiogalactopyranoside (IPTG). lac repressor encoded by lacI
  10064..10082   +  promoter       T3 promoter: promoter for bacteriophage T3 RNA polymerase
>Addgene plasmid #142106 | TFORF2487 | addgene full sequence | sequence record 395714 | Addgene NGS Result
TTAATGTAGTCTTATGCAATACTCTTGTAGTCTTGCAACATGGTAACGATGAGTTAGCAACATGCCTTAC
AAGGAGAGAAAAAGCACCGTGCATGCCGATTGGTGGAAGTAAGGTGGTACGATCGTGCCTTATTAGGAAG
GCAACAGACGGGTCTGACATGGATTGGACGAACCACTGAATTGCCGCATTGCAGAGATATTGTATTTAAG
TGCCTAGCTCGATACATAAACGGGTCTCTCTGGTTAGACCAGATCTGAGCCTGGGAGCTCTCTGGCTAAC
TAGGGAACCCACTGCTTAAGCCTCAATAAAGCTTGCCTTGAGTGCTTCAAGTAGTGTGTGCCCGTCTGTT
GTGTGACTCTGGTAACTAGAGATCCCTCAGACCCTTTTAGTCAGTGTGGAAAATCTCTAGCAGTGGCGCC
CGAACAGGGACTTGAAAGCGAAAGGGAAACCAGAGGAGCTCTCTCGACGCAGGACTCGGCTTGCTGAAGC
GCGCACGGCAAGAGGCGAGGGGCGGCGACTGGTGAGTACGCCAAAAATTTTGACTAGCGGAGGCTAGAAG
GAGAGAGATGGGTGCGAGAGCGTCAGTATTAAGCGGGGGAGAATTAGATCGCGATGGGAAAAAATTCGGT
TAAGGCCAGGGGGAAAGAAAAAATATAAATTAAAACATATAGTATGGGCAAGCAGGGAGCTAGAACGATT
CGCAGTTAATCCTGGCCTGTTAGAAACATCAGAAGGCTGTAGACAAATACTGGGACAGCTACAACCATCC
CTTCAGACAGGATCAGAAGAACTTAGATCATTATATAATACAGTAGCAACCCTCTATTGTGTGCATCAAA
GGATAGAGATAAAAGACACCAAGGAAGCTTTAGACAAGATAGAGGAAGAGCAAAACAAAAGTAAGACCAC
CGCACAGCAAGCGGCCGCTGATCTTCAGACCTGGAGGAGGAGATATGAGGGACAATTGGAGAAGTGAATT
ATATAAATATAAAGTAGTAAAAATTGAACCATTAGGAGTAGCACCCACCAAGGCAAAGAGAAGAGTGGTG
CAGAGAGAAAAAAGAGCAGTGGGAATAGGAGCTTTGTTCCTTGGGTTCTTGGGAGCAGCAGGAAGCACTA
TGGGCGCAGCGTCAATGACGCTGACGGTACAGGCCAGACAATTATTGTCTGGTATAGTGCAGCAGCAGAA
CAATTTGCTGAGGGCTATTGAGGCGCAACAGCATCTGTTGCAACTCACAGTCTGGGGCATCAAGCAGCTC
CAGGCAAGAATCCTGGCTGTGGAAAGATACCTAAAGGATCAACAGCTCCTGGGGATTTGGGGTTGCTCTG
GAAAACTCATTTGCACCACTGCTGTGCCTTGGAATGCTAGTTGGAGTAATAAATCTCTGGAACAGATTTG
GAATCACACGACCTGGATGGAGTGGGACAGAGAAATTAACAATTACACAAGCTTAATACACTCCTTAATT
GAAGAATCGCAAAACCAGCAAGAAAAGAATGAACAAGAATTATTGGAATTAGATAAATGGGCAAGTTTGT
GGAATTGGTTTAACATAACAAATTGGCTGTGGTATATAAAATTATTCATAATGATAGTAGGAGGCTTGGT
AGGTTTAAGAATAGTTTTTGCTGTACTTTCTATAGTGAATAGAGTTAGGCAGGGATATTCACCATTATCG
TTTCAGACCCACCTCCCAACCCCGAGGGGACCCATGCATTGCATCTCAATTAGTCAGCAACCAGGTGTGG
AAAGTCCCCAGGCTCCCCAGCAGGCAGAAGTATGCAAAGCATGCGTCTCAATTAGTCAGCAACCATAGTC
CCGCCCCTAACTCCGCCCATCCCGCCCCTAACTCCGCCCAGTTCCGCCCATTCTCCGCCCCATGGCTGAC
TAATTTTTTTTATTTATGCAGAGGCCGAGGCCGCCTCGGCCTCTGAGCTATTCCAGAAGTAGTGAGGAGG
CTTTTTTGGAGGCCTAGGCTTTTGCAAAAAGCTTTCTAGAGGTACCACCGGAGCTTACCATGACCGAGTA
CAAGCCCACGGTGCGCCTCGCCACCCGCGACGACGTCCCCAGGGCCGTACGCACCCTCGCCGCCGCGTTC
GCCGACTACCCCGCCACGCGCCACACCGTCGATCCGGACCGCCACATCGAGCGGGTCACCGAGCTGCAAG
AACTCTTCCTCACGCGCGTCGGGCTCGACATCGGCAAGGTGTGGGTCGCGGACGACGGCGCCGCCGTGGC
GGTCTGGACCACGCCGGAGAGCGTCGAAGCGGGGGCGGTGTTCGCCGAGATCGGCCCGCGCATGGCCGAG
TTGAGCGGTTCCCGGCTGGCCGCGCAGCAACAGATGGAAGGCCTCCTGGCGCCGCACCGGCCCAAGGAGC
CCGCGTGGTTCCTGGCCACCGTCGGCGTCTCGCCCGACCACCAGGGCAAGGGTCTGGGCAGCGCCGTCGT
GCTCCCCGGAGTGGAGGCGGCCGAGCGCGCCGGGGTGCCCGCCTTCCTGGAGACCTCCGCGCCCCGCAAC
CTCCCCTTCTACGAGCGGCTCGGCTTCACCGTCACCGCCGACGTCGAGGTGCCCGAAGGACCGCGCACCT
GGTGCATGACCCGCAAGCCCGGTGCCAGTTAACGAATTCTAGATCTTGAGACAAATGGCAGTATTCATCC
ACAATTTTAAAAGAAAAGGGGGGATTGGGGGGTACAGTGCAGGGGAAAGAATAGTAGACATAATAGCAAC
AGACATACAAACTAAAGAATTACAAAAACAAATTACAAAAATTCAAAATTTTCGGGTTTATTACAGGGAC
AGCAGAGATCCACTTTGGCGCCGGCTCGAGGCCTGCAGGTGCAAAGATGGATAAAGTTTTAAACAGAGAG
GAATCTTTGCAGCTAATGGACCTTCTAGGTCTTGAAAGGAGTGGGAATTGGCTCCGGTGCCCGTCAGTGG
GCAGAGCGCACATCGCCCACAGTCCCCGAGAAGTTGGGGGGAGGGGTCGGCAATTGAACCGGTGCCTAGA
GAAGGTGGCGCGGGGTAAACTGGGAAAGTGATGTCGTGTACTGGCTCCGCCTTTTTCCCGAGGGTGGGGG
AGAACCGTATATAAGTGCAGTAGTCGCCGTGAACGTTCTTTTTCGCAACGGGTTTGCCGCCAGAACACAG
GTAAGTGCCGTGTGTGGTTCCCGCGGGCCTGGCCTCTTTACGGGTTATGGCCCTTGCGTGCCTTGAATTA
CTTCCACCTGGCTGCAGTACGTGATTCTTGATCCCGAGCTTCGGGTTGGAAGTGGGTGGGAGAGTTCGAG
GCCTTGCGCTTAAGGAGCCCCTTCGCCTCGTGCTTGAGTTGAGGCCTGGCCTGGGCGCTGGGGCCGCCGC
GTGCGAATCTGGTGGCACCTTCGCGCCTGTCTCGCTGCTTTCGATAAGTCTCTAGCCATTTAAAATTTTT
GATGACCTGCTGCGACGCTTTTTTTCTGGCAAGATAGTCTTGTAAATGCGGGCCAAGATCTGCACACTGG
TATTTCGGTTTTTGGGGCCGCGGGCGGCGACGGGGCCCGTGCGTCCCAGCGCACATGTTCGGCGAGGCGG
GGCCTGCGAGCGCGGCCACCGAGAATCGGACGGGGGTAGTCTCAAGCTGGCCGGCCTGCTCTGGTGCCTG
GCCTCGCGCCGCCGTGTATCGCCCCGCCCTGGGCGGCAAGGCTGGCCCGGTCGGCACCAGTTGCGTGAGC
GGAAAGATGGCCGCTTCCCGGCCCTGCTGCAGGGAGCTCAAAATGGAGGACGCGGCGCTCGGGAGAGCGG
GCGGGTGAGTCACCCACACAAAGGAAAAGGGCCTTTCCGTCCTCAGCCGTCGCTTCATGTGACTCCACGG
AGTACCGGGCGCCGTCCAGGCACCTCGATTAGTTCTCGAGCTTTTGGAGTACGTCGTCTTTAGGTTGGGG
GGAGGGGTTTTATGCGATGGAGTTTCCCCACACTGAGTGGGTGGAGACTGAAGTTAGGCCAGCTTGGCAC
TTGATGTAATTCTCCTTGGAATTTGCCCTTTTTGAGTTTGGATCTTGGTTCATTCTCAAGCCTCAGACAG
TGGTTCAAAGTTTTTTTCTTCCATTTCAGGTGTCGTGAGGCTAGCACCGCCACCATGACAAGGCTGGAGC
GCAGCTCCCACCGCACAGTTATTTGCAAAGTCCCAGGTGAACTCGTGGCGAGAGAAGGAAAATGCGCGTC
CCGGGCGCGGGAGTCAGAAATACCATCAGAGGAGGGGTACTGTGACTTTAATAGTAGGCCAAATGAGAAC
TCTTATTGCTATCAACTTCTGCGACAACTAAATGAACAGAGAAAGAAAGGTATTCTTTGTGATGTCAGCA
TTGTGGTAAGCGGAAAAATCTTCAAAGCTCATAAGAACATCCTGGTTGCAGGCAGCCGTTTCTTTAAGAC
TTTATATTGCTTTTCAAACAAAGAAAGCCCTAACCAAAACAATACTACCCACTTAGATATTGCTGCAGTT
CAAGGTTTTTCAGTCATCTTGGACTTCTTGTATTCTGGTAACCTGGTGCTCACAAGCCAAAATGCCATTG
AAGTTATGACCGTGGCCAGCTATCTTCAAATGAGTGAAGTTGTTCAAACTTGCCGAAATTTCATTAAAGA
TGCCTTAAATATAAGCATTAAATCAGAAGCTCCAGAGTCTGTAGTTGTGGACTATAATAATAGAAAACCA
GTTAATAGAGATGGTCTGTCTTCATCACGGGATCAAAAAATTGCCAGTTTTTGGGCAACACGGAATCTTA
CCAATTTGGCAAGTAATGTAAAGATTGAAAATGATGGTTGTAATGTCGACGAGGGCCAAATAGAAAACTA
CCAAATGAATGACAGTAGTTGGGTCCAGGATGGATCTCCTGAAATGGCTGAAAATGAATCTGAAGGTCAA
ACAAAAGTGTTTATTTGGAATAATATGGGCTCCCAGGGAATTCAAGAGACTGGCAAAACAAGGAGGAAAA
ACCAAACTACAAAAAGATTTATTTATAATATTCCACCTAATAATGAAACGAATTTAGAAGATTGCTCAGT
AATGCAGCCACCTGTTGCCTATCCAGAAGAAAATACACTACTCATCAAGGAAGAACCAGATTTAGATGGT
GCTCTACTCTCGGGGCCAGATGGTGATAGGAATGTGAATGCAAATTTATTGGCTGAAGCTGGCACTAGTC
AAGATGGAGGTGATGCTGGTACTTCACATGATTTCAAGTATGGTTTGATGCCTGGTCCTTCAAATGATTT
CAAGTATGGATTGATACCAGGTACTTCAAATGATTTCAAGTATGGATTGATACCAGGTGCTTCAAATGAT
TTCAAGTATGGATTATTGCCAGAATCTTGGCCAAAACAAGAAACCTGGGAAAATGGTGAATCATCTCTAA
TCATGAACAAGTTAAAATGCCCTCATTGTAGCTATGTAGCCAAATACAGACGAACACTAAAAAGGCACTT
GCTCATTCACACAGGAGTGAGATCATTTAGCTGTGATATTTGTGGAAAACTGTTTACTCGAAGAGAACAT
GTAAAAAGACATTCCCTGGTGCATAAAAAGGATAAAAAATACAAATGTATGGTGTGTAAGAAGATCTTCA
TGTTAGCAGCCAGTGTTGGAATAAGACATGGATCTCGACGTTATGGTGTTTGTGTAGACTGTGCAGATAA
ATCACAGCCAGGAGGGCAAGAAGGTGTAGATCAGGGACAGGATACAGAATTCCCTCGGGATGAAGAATAC
GAGGAGAATGAAGTAGGAGAAGCTGATGAAGAGCTAGTTGATGATGGAGAAGATCAGAATGATCCCTCTC
GATGGGATGAATCAGGAGAAGTTTGTATGTCTCTAGATGATTAGTAATGAACTAGTCCGTAACTTGAAAG
TATTTCGATTTCTTGGCTTTATATATCTTGTGGAAAGGACGATGGCGGGTAAACAAGCTATTAGAGACGC
GTTAAGTCGACAATCAACCTCTGGATTACAAAATTTGTGAAAGATTGACTGGTATTCTTAACTATGTTGC
TCCTTTTACGCTATGTGGATACGCTGCTTTAATGCCTTTGTATCATGCTATTGCTTCCCGTATGGCTTTC
ATTTTCTCCTCCTTGTATAAATCCTGGTTGCTGTCTCTTTATGAGGAGTTGTGGCCCGTTGTCAGGCAAC
GTGGCGTGGTGTGCACTGTGTTTGCTGACGCAACCCCCACTGGTTGGGGCATTGCCACCACCTGTCAGCT
CCTTTCCGGGACTTTCGCTTTCCCCCTCCCTATTGCCACGGCGGAACTCATCGCCGCCTGCCTTGCCCGC
TGCTGGACAGGGGCTCGGCTGTTGGGCACTGACAATTCCGTGGTGTTGTCGGGGAAATCATCGTCCTTTC
CTTGGCTGCTCGCCTGTGTTGCCACCTGGATTCTGCGCGGGACGTCCTTCTGCTACGTCCCTTCGGCCCT
CAATCCAGCGGACCTTCCTTCCCGCGGCCTGCTGCCGGCTCTGCGGCCTCTTCCGCGTCTTCGCCTTCGC
CCTCAGACGAGTCGGATCTCCCTTTGGGCCGCCTCCCCGCGTCGACTTTAAGACCAATGACTTACAAGGC
AGCTGTAGATCTTAGCCACTTTTTAAAAGAAAAGGGGGGACTGGAAGGGCTAATTCACTCCCAACGAAGA
CAAGATCTGCTTTTTGCTTGTACTGGGTCTCTCTGGTTAGACCAGATCTGAGCCTGGGAGCTCTCTGGCT
AACTAGGGAACCCACTGCTTAAGCCTCAATAAAGCTTGCCTTGAGTGCTTCAAGTAGTGTGTGCCCGTCT
GTTGTGTGACTCTGGTAACTAGAGATCCCTCAGACCCTTTTAGTCAGTGTGGAAAATCTCTAGCAGTACG
TATAGTAGTTCATGTCATCTTATTATTCAGTATTTATAACTTGCAAAGAAATGAATATCAGAGAGTGAGA
GGAACTTGTTTATTGCAGCTTATAATGGTTACAAATAAAGCAATAGCATCACAAATTTCACAAATAAAGC
ATTTTTTTCACTGCATTCTAGTTGTGGTTTGTCCAAACTCATCAATGTATCTTATCATGTCTGGCTCTAG
CTATCCCGCCCCTAACTCCGCCCATCCCGCCCCTAACTCCGCCCAGTTCCGCCCATTCTCCGCCCCATGG
CTGACTAATTTTTTTTATTTATGCAGAGGCCGAGGCCGCCTCGGCCTCTGAGCTATTCCAGAAGTAGTGA
GGAGGCTTTTTTGGAGGCCTAGGGACGTACCCAATTCGCCCTATAGTGAGTCGTATTACGCGCGCTCACT
GGCCGTCGTTTTACAACGTCGTGACTGGGAAAACCCTGGCGTTACCCAACTTAATCGCCTTGCAGCACAT
CCCCCTTTCGCCAGCTGGCGTAATAGCGAAGAGGCCCGCACCGATCGCCCTTCCCAACAGTTGCGCAGCC
TGAATGGCGAATGGG
[124 nt withheld, positions 7436-7559]
C
[91 nt withheld, positions 7561-7651]
A
[49 nt withheld, positions 7653-7701]
CCTTTGACGTTGGAGTCCACGTTCTTT
[37 nt withheld, positions 7729-7765]
ACCCTATCTCGGTCTATTCTTTTGATTTATAAGGGATTTTGCCGATTTCGGCCTATTGGTTAAAAAATGA
GCTGATTTAACAAAAATTTAACGCGAATTTTAACAAAATATTAACGCTTACAATTTAGGTGGCACTTTTC
GGGGAAATGTGCGCGGAACCCCTATTTGTTTATTTTTCTAAATACATTCAAATATGTATCCGCTCATGAG
ACAATAACCCTGATAAATGCTTCAATAATATTGAAAAAGGAAGAGTATGAGTATTCAACATTTCCGTGTC
GCCCTTATTCCCTTTTTTGCGGCATTTTGCCTTCCTGTTTTTGCTCACCCAGAAACGCTGGTGAAAGTAA
AAGATGCTGAAGATCAGTTGGGTGCACGAGTGGGTTACATCGAACTGGATCTCAACAGCGGTAAGATCCT
TGAGAGTTTTCGCCCCGAAGAACGTTTTCCAATGATGAGCACTTTTAAAGTTCTGCTATGTGGCGCGGTA
TTATCCCGTATTGACGCCGGGCAAGAGCAACTCGGTCGCCGCATACACTATTCTCAGAATGACTTGGTTG
AGTACTCACCAGTCACAGAAAAGCATCTTACGGATGGCATGACAGTAAGAGAATTATGCAGTGCTGCCAT
AACCATGAGTGATAACACTGCGGCCAACTTACTTCTGACAACGATCGGAGGACCGAAGGAGCTAACCGCT
TTTTTGCACAACATGGGGGATCATGTAACTCGCCTTGATCGTTGGGAACCGGAGCTGAATGAAGCCATAC
CAAACGACGAGCGTGACACCACGATGCCTGTAGCAATGGCAACAACGTTGCGCAAACTATTAACTGGCGA
ACTACTTACTCTAGCTTCCCGGCAACAATTAATAGACTGGATGGAGGCGGATAAAGTTGCAGGACCACTT
CTGCGCTCGGCCCTTCCGGCTGGCTGGTTTATTGCTGATAAATCTGGAGCCGGTGAGCGTGGGTCTCGCG
GTATCATTGCAGCACTGGGGCCAGATGGTAAGCCCTCCCGTATCGTAGTTATCTACACGACGGGGAGTCA
GGCAACTATGGATGAACGAAATAGACAGATCGCTGAGATAGGTGCCTCACTGATTAAGCATTGGTAACTG
TCAGACCAAGTTTACTCATATATACTTTAGATTGATTTAAAACTTCATTTTTAATTTAAAAGGATCTAGG
TGAAGATCCTTTTTGATAATCTCATGACCAAAATCCCTTAACGTGAGTTTTCGTTCCACTGAGCGTCAGA
CCCCGTAGAAAAGATCAAAGGATCTTCTTGAGATCCTTTTTTTCTGCGCGTAATCTGCTGCTTGCAAACA
AAAAAACCACCGCTACCAGCGGTGGTTTGTTTGCCGGATCAAGAGCTACCAACTCTTTTTCCGAAGGTAA
CTGGCTTCAGCAGAGCGCAGATACCAAATACTGTTCTTCTAGTGTAGCCGTAGTTAGGCCACCACTTCAA
GAACTCTGTAGCACCGCCTACATACCTCGCTCTGCTAATCCTGTTACCAGTGGCTGCTGCCAGTGGCGAT
AAGTCGTGTCTTACCGGGTTGGACTCAAGACGATAGTTACCGGATAAGGCGCAGCGGTCGGGCTGAACGG
GGGGTTCGTGCACACAGCCCAGCTTGGAGCGAACGACCTACACCGAACTGAGATACCTACAGCGTGAGCT
ATGAGAAAGCGCCACGCTTCCCGAAGGGAGAAAGGCGGACAGGTATCCGGTAAGCGGCAGGGTCGGAACA
GGAGAGCGCACGAGGGAGCTTCCAGGGGGAAACGCCTGGTATCTTTATAGTCCTGTCGGGTTTCGCCACC
TCTGACTTGAGCGTCGATTTTTGTGATGCTCGTCAGGGGGGCGGAGCCTATGGAAAAACGCCAGCAACGC
GGCCTTTTTACGGTTCCTGGCCTTTTGCTGGCCTTTTGCTCACATGTTCTTTCCTGCGTTATCCCCTGAT
TCTGTGGATAACCGTATTACCGCCTTTGAGTGAGCTGATACCGCTCGCCGCAGCCGAACGACCGAGCGCA
GCGAGTCAGTGAGCGAGGAAGCGGAAGAGCGCCCAATACGCAAACCGCCTCTCCCCGCGCGTTGGCCGAT
TCATTAATGCAGCTGGCACGACAGGTTTCCCGACTGGAAAGCGGGCAGTGAGCGCAACGCAATTAATGTG
AGTTAGCTCACTCATTAGGCACCCCAGGCTTTACACTTTATGCTTCCGGCTCGTATGTTGTGTGGAATTG
TGAGCGGATAACAATTTCACACAGGAAACAGCTATGACCATGATTACGCCAAGCGCGCAATTAACCCTCA
CTAAAGGGAACAAAAGCTGGAGCTGCAAGC
