>Addgene plasmid #142106 | TFORF2487 | depositor partial sequence | sequence record 278455 | Insert
ACCGCCACCATGACAAGGCTGGAGCGCAGCTCCCACCGCACAGTTATTTGCAAAGTCCCAGGTGAACTCG
TGGCGAGAGAAGGAAAATGCGCGTCCCGGGCGCGGGAGTCAGAAATACCATCAGAGGAGGGGTACTGTGA
CTTTAATAGTAGGCCAAATGAGAACTCTTATTGCTATCAACTTCTGCGACAACTAAATGAACAGAGAAAG
AAAGGTATTCTTTGTGATGTCAGCATTGTGGTAAGCGGAAAAATCTTCAAAGCTCATAAGAACATCCTGG
TTGCAGGCAGCCGTTTCTTTAAGACTTTATATTGCTTTTCAAACAAAGAAAGCCCTAACCAAAACAATAC
TACCCACTTAGATATTGCTGCAGTTCAAGGTTTTTCAGTCATCTTGGACTTCTTGTATTCTGGTAACCTG
GTGCTCACAAGCCAAAATGCCATTGAAGTTATGACCGTGGCCAGCTATCTTCAAATGAGTGAAGTTGTTC
AAACTTGCCGAAATTTCATTAAAGATGCCTTAAATATAAGCATTAAATCAGAAGCTCCAGAGTCTGTAGT
TGTGGACTATAATAATAGAAAACCAGTTAATAGAGATGGTCTGTCTTCATCACGGGATCAAAAAATTGCC
AGTTTTTGGGCAACACGGAATCTTACCAATTTGGCAAGTAATGTAAAGATTGAAAATGATGGTTGTAATG
TCGACGAGGGCCAAATAGAAAACTACCAAATGAATGACAGTAGTTGGGTCCAGGATGGATCTCCTGAAAT
GGCTGAAAATGAATCTGAAGGTCAAACAAAAGTGTTTATTTGGAATAATATGGGCTCCCAGGGAATTCAA
GAGACTGGCAAAACAAGGAGGAAAAACCAAACTACAAAAAGATTTATTTATAATATTCCACCTAATAATG
AAACGAATTTAGAAGATTGCTCAGTAATGCAGCCACCTGTTGCCTATCCAGAAGAAAATACACTACTCAT
CAAGGAAGAACCAGATTTAGATGGTGCTCTACTCTCGGGGCCAGATGGTGATAGGAATGTGAATGCAAAT
TTATTGGCTGAAGCTGGCACTAGTCAAGATGGAGGTGATGCTGGTACTTCACATGATTTCAAGTATGGTT
TGATGCCTGGTCCTTCAAATGATTTCAAGTATGGATTGATACCAGGTACTTCAAATGATTTCAAGTATGG
ATTGATACCAGGTGCTTCAAATGATTTCAAGTATGGATTATTGCCAGAATCTTGGCCAAAACAAGAAACC
TGGGAAAATGGTGAATCATCTCTAATCATGAACAAGTTAAAATGCCCTCATTGTAGCTATGTAGCCAAAT
ACAGACGAACACTAAAAAGGCACTTGCTCATTCACACAGGAGTGAGATCATTTAGCTGTGATATTTGTGG
AAAACTGTTTACTCGAAGAGAACATGTAAAAAGACATTCCCTGGTGCATAAAAAGGATAAAAAATACAAA
TGTATGGTGTGTAAGAAGATCTTCATGTTAGCAGCCAGTGTTGGAATAAGACATGGATCTCGACGTTATG
GTGTTTGTGTAGACTGTGCAGATAAATCACAGCCAGGAGGGCAAGAAGGTGTAGATCAGGGACAGGATAC
AGAATTCCCTCGGGATGAAGAATACGAGGAGAATGAAGTAGGAGAAGCTGATGAAGAGCTAGTTGATGAT
GGAGAAGATCAGAATGATCCCTCTCGATGGGATGAATCAGGAGAAGTTTGTATGTCTCTAGATGATTAGT
AATGAACTAGTCCGTAACTTGAAAGTATTTCGATTTCTTGGCTTTATATATCTTGTGGAAAGGACGATGG
CGGGTAAACAAGCTATTAGAG
