>Addgene plasmid #142106 | TFORF2487 | depositor partial sequence | sequence record 278456 | Barcode
TGGCGGGTAAACAAGCTATTAGAG
